>Addgene plasmid #107003 | pGL3 2 kb prom. CD274 | addgene full sequence | sequence record 206336 | Addgene NGS Result
[117 nt withheld, positions 1-117]
C
[91 nt withheld, positions 119-209]
A
[49 nt withheld, positions 211-259]
CCTTTGACGTTGGAGTCCACGTTCTTT
[37 nt withheld, positions 287-323]
ACCCTATCTCGGTCTATTCTTTTGATTTATAAGGGATTTTGCCGATTTCGGCCTATTGGTTAAAAAATGA
GCTGATTTAACAAAAATTTAACGCGAATTTTAACAAAATATTAACGCTTACAATTTGCCATTCGCCATTC
AGGCTGCGCAACTGTTGGGAAGGGCGATCGGTGCGGGCCTCTTCGCTATTACGCCAGCCCAAGCTACCAT
GATAAGTAAGTAATATTAAGGTACGGGAGGTACTTGGAGCGGCCGCAATAAAATATCTTTATTTTCATTA
CATCTGTGTGTTGGTTTTTTGTGTGAATCGATAGTACTAACATACGCTCTCCATCAAAACAAAACGAAAC
AAAACAAACTAGCAAAATAGGCTGTCCCCAGTGCAAGTGCAGGTGCCAGAACATTTCTCTATCGATAGGT
ACCGAGCTCTTACGCGTGAGACACTCTGAGAAACAGCACATTGGCAATGATGAATTTATATGTCTAAAAA
TGAATAGAGTAGATGTTACATGAATAGGAAGTGGTGGTATTCAAGATGACCATAGTATCTAGCTCTTCAG
CCCTGGCTCCCCACTGCTCTTCTCCCATCTCAGCACTTCTCCATCTATTTCGTCCAAATAAAAAAATTCA
CACAGAGTTTCAGGACTTAACCCCCCACTCATTAACCATCTGTTTTGCTTTACATATTTTTCTGAGGTAA
TAAAATTTCTCTTTTTCTAAACACAGCCTGTTTTTCAATCTCCGGGTAGTTGATCAATTGTATGGGAAAA
TGAATGGCTGAAGGGTAGAAACAGGTGGGAAAGATGAACAAAAACACGAATCCTCACATTACTAATACGC
AAATCACTGAGCAGCAAGCTGAGCAAATACCCTCAATTCCCATCAGCAACTTTAGAGAAAGGCAAATTCC
GTTTGCCTCATTGATCATTTAGGTAGACCCTGAACACTGCTTTCATAAAACAAAAACAAAATACCCATCC
CCAGTTTAAAAAATTATTCATAGATCATCCAGGCCATCTAGGAGGATATGATTTAATCCTGGCTACTTGG
TAAATTATTTGCCCAAGTTAACTCAGCTAGTTAGTGGTAGATGGCTCTGAAGCCAGTTGTTTTTTTTTGT
TTTGTTTTTTGCAGACCTCAAGAGTCATGATGAACTAGCAGATCATAAAGTTTATGCCCTGGGTCTTGAC
CATTTTTAGAAAAATAAAACATTAAATGAAAATATCAGAGGGCATTGCAGATAGTAGATCTAAGTATTTT
TTCATGAAACTTGTTGTACATGTGTGTGTCATACACAGACTATATATATGCAGTACCTGTAAACTGTATT
GCCACATAATGTCTATATTTTCCTAGAGGTCACAGTCACCAAAGTTGGGAAGTCACCCAACTTCGGGAAC
TTTGGGAAGTCACCCAAACTTACAGTCACCAAAATTGCTCTATTCTACTATGTGACCTCAAAAGTGATTT
GAAAGAAGGAACATCTGAGCTGGGCCCAAACCCTATTGCAATTTTATTGGGGCCAAAGAGAACTCCATGC
TCCTGCCAAATCAAGGCAGTGTCAGCCTCAATAATTTCCCAGATAAAAATAAAAATCTGTGATACAATCA
GAATGTGAAAATTCTTATTTTGGAAGCAAATGTCATAACCAATGCAAGGGCTATCTCAATATTCATTCAT
TATGCAGTATTTTGAACTGCAGTTGAAATGAATAAGAAGGAAAGGCAAACAACGAAGAGTCCAATTTCTC
AATTTAGAAAAAGAGAAAAAAAAGAAAAGGGAGCACACAGGCACGGTGGCTCAAGCCTGTAATATCAGCA
CTTTGGCGGATCACTTGAGGTCAAGGAGTTCGAGAAAAGAGAGCACCTAGAAGTTCAGCGCGGGATAATA
CTTAAGTAAATTATGACACCATCGTCTGTCATCTTGGGCCCATTCACTAACCCAAAGCTTTCAAAAGGGC
TTTCTTAACCCTCACCTAGAATAGGCTTCCGCAGCCTTAATCCTTAGGGTGGCAGAATATCAGGGACCCT
GAGCATTCTTAAAAGATGTAGCTCGGGATGGGAAGTTCTTTTAATGACAAAGCAAATGAAGTTTCATTAT
GTCGAGGAACTTTGAGGAAGTCACAGAATCCACGATTTAAAAATATATTTCCTATTATACACCCATACAC
ACACACACACACCTACTTTCTAGAATAAAAACCAAAGCCATATGGGTCTGCTGCTGACTTTTTATATGTT
GTAGAGTTATATCAAGTTATGTCAAGATGTTCAGTCACCTTGAAGAGGCTTTTATCAGAAAGGGGGACGC
CTTTCTGATAAAGGTTAAGGGGTAACCTTAAGCTCTTACCCCTCTGAAGGTAAAATCAAGGTGCGTTCAG
ATGTTGGCTTGTTGTAAATTTCTTTTTTTATTAATAACATACTAAATGTGGATTTGCTTTAATCTTCGAA
ACTCTTCCCGGTGAAAATCTCATTTACAAGAAAACTGGACTGACATGTTTCACTTTCTGTTTCATTTCTA
TACACAGCTTTATTCCTAGGACACCAACACTAGATACCTAAACTGAAAGCTTCCGCCGATTTCACCGAAG
GTCAGGAAAGTCCAACGCCCGGCAAACTGGATTTGCTGCCTTGGGCAGAGCTCGAGATCTGCGATCTAAG
TAAGCTTGGCATTCCGGTACTGTTGGTAAAGCCACCATGGAAGACGCCAAAAACATAAAGAAAGGCCCGG
CGCCATTCTATCCGCTGGAAGATGGAACCGCTGGAGAGCAACTGCATAAGGCTATGAAGAGATACGCCCT
GGTTCCTGGAACAATTGCTTTTACAGATGCACATATCGAGGTGGACATCACTTACGCTGAGTACTTCGAA
ATGTCCGTTCGGTTGGCAGAAGCTATGAAACGATATGGGCTGAATACAAATCACAGAATCGTCGTATGCA
GTGAAAACTCTCTTCAATTCTTTATGCCGGTGTTGGGCGCGTTATTTATCGGAGTTGCAGTTGCGCCCGC
GAACGACATTTATAATGAACGTGAATTGCTCAACAGTATGGGCATTTCGCAGCCTACCGTGGTGTTCGTT
TCCAAAAAGGGGTTGCAAAAAATTTTGAACGTGCAAAAAAAGCTCCCAATCATCCAAAAAATTATTATCA
TGGATTCTAAAACGGATTACCAGGGATTTCAGTCGATGTACACGTTCGTCACATCTCATCTACCTCCCGG
TTTTAATGAATACGATTTTGTGCCAGAGTCCTTCGATAGGGACAAGACAATTGCACTGATCATGAACTCC
TCTGGATCTACTGGTCTGCCTAAAGGTGTCGCTCTGCCTCATAGAACTGCCTGCGTGAGATTCTCGCATG
CCAGAGATCCTATTTTTGGCAATCAAATCATTCCGGATACTGCGATTTTAAGTGTTGTTCCATTCCATCA
CGGTTTTGGAATGTTTACTACACTCGGATATTTGATATGTGGATTTCGAGTCGTCTTAATGTATAGATTT
GAAGAAGAGCTGTTTCTGAGGAGCCTTCAGGATTACAAGATTCAAAGTGCGCTGCTGGTGCCAACCCTAT
TCTCCTTCTTCGCCAAAAGCACTCTGATTGACAAATACGATTTATCTAATTTACACGAAATTGCTTCTGG
TGGCGCTCCCCTCTCTAAGGAAGTCGGGGAAGCGGTTGCCAAGAGGTTCCATCTGCCAGGTATCAGGCAA
GGATATGGGCTCACTGAGACTACATCAGCTATTCTGATTACACCCGAGGGGGATGATAAACCGGGCGCGG
TCGGTAAAGTTGTTCCATTTTTTGAAGCGAAGGTTGTGGATCTGGATACCGGGAAAACGCTGGGCGTTAA
TCAAAGAGGCGAACTGTGTGTGAGAGGTCCTATGATTATGTCCGGTTATGTAAACAATCCGGAAGCGACC
AACGCCTTGATTGACAAGGATGGATGGCTACATTCTGGAGACATAGCTTACTGGGACGAAGACGAACACT
TCTTCATCGTTGACCGCCTGAAGTCTCTGATTAAGTACAAAGGCTATCAGGTGGCTCCCGCTGAATTGGA
ATCCATCTTGCTCCAACACCCCAACATCTTCGACGCAGGTGTCGCAGGTCTTCCCGACGATGACGCCGGT
GAACTTCCCGCCGCCGTTGTTGTTTTGGAGCACGGAAAGACGATGACGGAAAAAGAGATCGTGGATTACG
TCGCCAGTCAAGTAACAACCGCGAAAAAGTTGCGCGGAGGAGTTGTGTTTGTGGACGAAGTACCGAAAGG
TCTTACCGGAAAACTCGACGCAAGAAAAATCAGAGAGATCCTCATAAAGGCCAAGAAGGGCGGAAAGATC
GCCGTGTAATTCTAGAGTCGGGGCGGCCGGCCGCTTCGAGCAGACATGATAAGATACATTGATGAGTTTG
GACAAACCACAACTAGAATGCAGTGAAAAAAATGCTTTATTTGTGAAATTTGTGATGCTATTGCTTTATT
TGTAACCATTATAAGCTGCAATAAACAAGTTAACAACAACAATTGCATTCATTTTATGTTTCAGGTTCAG
GGGGAGGTGTGGGAGGTTTTTTAAAGCAAGTAAAACCTCTACAAATGTGGTAAAATCGATAAGGATCCGT
CGACCGATGCCCTTGAGAGCCTTCAACCCAGTCAGCTCCTTCCGGTGGGCGCGGGGCATGACTATCGTCG
CCGCACTTATGACTGTCTTCTTTATCATGCAACTCGTAGGACAGGTGCCGGCAGCGCTCTTCCGCTTCCT
CGCTCACTGACTCGCTGCGCTCGGTCGTTCGGCTGCGGCGAGCGGTATCAGCTCACTCAAAGGCGGTAAT
ACGGTTATCCACAGAATCAGGGGATAACGCAGGAAAGAACATGTGAGCAAAAGGCCAGCAAAAGGCCAGG
AACCGTAAAAAGGCCGCGTTGCTGGCGTTTTTCCATAGGCTCCGCCCCCCTGACGAGCATCACAAAAATC
GACGCTCAAGTCAGAGGTGGCGAAACCCGACAGGACTATAAAGATACCAGGCGTTTCCCCCTGGAAGCTC
CCTCGTGCGCTCTCCTGTTCCGACCCTGCCGCTTACCGGATACCTGTCCGCCTTTCTCCCTTCGGGAAGC
GTGGCGCTTTCTCATAGCTCACGCTGTAGGTATCTCAGTTCGGTGTAGGTCGTTCGCTCCAAGCTGGGCT
GTGTGCACGAACCCCCCGTTCAGCCCGACCGCTGCGCCTTATCCGGTAACTATCGTCTTGAGTCCAACCC
GGTAAGACACGACTTATCGCCACTGGCAGCAGCCACTGGTAACAGGATTAGCAGAGCGAGGTATGTAGGC
GGTGCTACAGAGTTCTTGAAGTGGTGGCCTAACTACGGCTACACTAGAAGAACAGTATTTGGTATCTGCG
CTCTGCTGAAGCCAGTTACCTTCGGAAAAAGAGTTGGTAGCTCTTGATCCGGCAAACAAACCACCGCTGG
TAGCGGTGGTTTTTTTGTTTGCAAGCAGCAGATTACGCGCAGAAAAAAAGGATCTCAAGAAGATCCTTTG
ATCTTTTCTACGGGGTCTGACGCTCAGTGGAACGAAAACTCACGTTAAGGGATTTTGGTCATGAGATTAT
CAAAAAGGATCTTCACCTAGATCCTTTTAAATTAAAAATGAAGTTTTAAATCAATCTAAAGTATATATGA
GTAAACTTGGTCTGACAGTTACCAATGCTTAATCAGTGAGGCACCTATCTCAGCGATCTGTCTATTTCGT
TCATCCATAGTTGCCTGACTCCCCGTCGTGTAGATAACTACGATACGGGAGGGCTTACCATCTGGCCCCA
GTGCTGCAATGATACCGCGAGACCCACGCTCACCGGCTCCAGATTTATCAGCAATAAACCAGCCAGCCGG
AAGGGCCGAGCGCAGAAGTGGTCCTGCAACTTTATCCGCCTCCATCCAGTCTATTAATTGTTGCCGGGAA
GCTAGAGTAAGTAGTTCGCCAGTTAATAGTTTGCGCAACGTTGTTGCCATTGCTACAGGCATCGTGGTGT
CACGCTCGTCGTTTGGTATGGCTTCATTCAGCTCCGGTTCCCAACGATCAAGGCGAGTTACATGATCCCC
CATGTTGTGCAAAAAAGCGGTTAGCTCCTTCGGTCCTCCGATCGTTGTCAGAAGTAAGTTGGCCGCAGTG
TTATCACTCATGGTTATGGCAGCACTGCATAATTCTCTTACTGTCATGCCATCCGTAAGATGCTTTTCTG
TGACTGGTGAGTACTCAACCAAGTCATTCTGAGAATAGTGTATGCGGCGACCGAGTTGCTCTTGCCCGGC
GTCAATACGGGATAATACCGCGCCACATAGCAGAACTTTAAAAGTGCTCATCATTGGAAAACGTTCTTCG
GGGCGAAAACTCTCAAGGATCTTACCGCTGTTGAGATCCAGTTCGATGTAACCCACTCGTGCACCCAACT
GATCTTCAGCATCTTTTACTTTCACCAGCGTTTCTGGGTGAGCAAAAACAGGAAGGCAAAATGCCGCAAA
AAAGGGAATAAGGGCGACACGGAAATGTTGAATACTCATACTCTTCCTTTTTCAATATTATTGAAGCATT
TATCAGGGTTATTGTCTCATGAGCGGATACATATTTGAATGTATTTAGAAAAATAAACAAATAGGGGTTC
CGCGCACATTTCCCCGAAAAGTGCCACCTGACGCGCC
Features (pLannotate 1.2.2; 11 found; start..end, strand, type, name):
    454..521     -  CDS            lacZα (fragment): LacZα fragment of β-galactosidase; lacZ fragment
    580..628     +  polyA_signal   poly(A) signal: synthetic polyadenylation signal
    642..733     +  misc_feature   pause site: RNA polymerase II transcriptional pause signal from the human α2 globin gene
   3020..4672    +  CDS            luciferase: firefly luciferase; luc+; enhanced luc+ version of the luciferase gene
   4713..4834    -  polyA_signal   SV40 poly(A) signal: SV40 polyadenylation signal
   4857..4925    -  CDS            large T antigen (fragment): large T antigen from SV40 (simian virus 40)
   4941..5073    +  CDS            TcR (fragment): tetracycline efflux protein; tet; confers resistance to tetracycline
   5253..5841    -  rep_origin     ori: high-copy-number ColE1/pMB1/pBR322/pUC origin of replication
   6012..6872    -  CDS            AmpR: β-lactamase; bla; confers resistance to ampicillin, carbenicillin, and related antibiotics
   6873..6977    -  promoter       AmpR promoter: bla
   7004..422     +  rep_origin     f1 ori (across the origin) (sequence partly withheld): f1 bacteriophage origin of replication; arrow indicates direction of (+) strand synthesis
