[The description below was written by a language model from this plasmid's Addgene catalogue record and pLannotate feature annotations shown in this document.]
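Description:
pGL3 2 kb prom. CD274 is a promoter-reporter plasmid built on the Promega pGL3 firefly luciferase backbone, intended for transient transfection into mammalian cells. A roughly 2.2 kb fragment of the human CD274 locus (encoding PD-L1, also called B7-H1) was cloned between the MluI and XhoI sites of the polylinker. The plasmid name identifies this fragment as promoter sequence. The annotated feature table leaves a gap of about this size between the upstream transcriptional blocking elements and the luc+ coding sequence, which fits the insert lying directly ahead of the reporter, although the insert itself is not annotated. No other eukaryotic promoter or enhancer is annotated, so luciferase output should depend on the regulatory activity of the CD274 fragment.

Upstream of the insert sit a synthetic polyadenylation signal and an RNA polymerase II pause site from the human α2 globin gene. These standard pGL3 elements terminate spurious transcription that reads in from the backbone and so lower background signal. The luc+ gene, an enhanced version of firefly luciferase, is followed by an SV40 polyadenylation signal for mRNA processing. The short lacZα, SV40 large T antigen and tetracycline-resistance fragments in the table are backbone remnants rather than functional genes.

Propagation in E. coli relies on a high-copy ColE1/pUC-type origin and ampicillin selection through the bla gene and its own promoter, and an f1 origin allows single-stranded DNA production. The associated publication concerns oncogenic RAS signalling and stabilisation of PD-L1 mRNA, so the construct plausibly served to measure transcriptional activity of the CD274 promoter, helping to separate promoter-level from post-transcriptional regulation. The record itself lists the purpose only as a modified luciferase expression vector.
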