Addgene plasmid #107003: pGL3 2 kb prom. CD274
Purpose: Modified Luciferase expression vector
Depositing lab: Julian Downward. Depositing organization: Francis Crick Institute. Publication: Oncogenic RAS Signaling Promotes Tumor Immunoresistance by Stabilizing PD-L1 mRNA. Coelho MA, de Carne Trecesson S, Rana S, Zecchin D, Moore C, Molina-Arcas M, East P, Spencer-Dene B, Nye E, Barnouin K, Snijders AP, Lai WS, Blackshear PJ, Downward J. Immunity. 2017 Dec 19;47(6):1083-1099.e6. doi: 10.1016/j.immuni.2017.11.016. Epub 2017 Dec 12. PubMed 29246442.
Backbone
  Vector backbone: pGL3
  Backbone manufacturer: Promega
  Vector type: Mammalian Expression, Luciferase
Growth in bacteria
  Bacterial resistance: Ampicillin, 100 μg/mL
  Growth temperature: 37°C
  Growth strain: DH5alpha
  Copy number: Unknown
Gene/Insert
  Gene/Insert name: CD274 (alt name: PD-L1, B7-H1)
  Species: H. sapiens (human)
  Insert size (bp): 2203
  Entrez Gene: CD274 (a.k.a. ADMIO5, B7-H, B7H1, PD-L1, PDCD1L1, PDCD1LG1, PDL1, hPD-L1)
  Cloning method: Restriction Enzyme; 5′ cloning site MluI (unknown if destroyed); 3′ cloning site XhoI (unknown if destroyed)
  Sequencing primers: 5′ RVprimer3; 3′ TCTTTATGTTTTTGGCGTC
Terms and licenses: Academic/Nonprofit Terms; Industry Terms: Not Available to Industry
How to cite: pGL3 2 kb prom. CD274 was a gift from Julian Downward (Addgene plasmid # 107003 ; http://n2t.net/addgene:107003 ; RRID:Addgene_107003)
