>Addgene plasmid #107003 | pGL3 2 kb prom. CD274 | depositor partial sequence | sequence record 201909 | Sequence of Mlu1-Xho1 insert
GAGACACTCTGAGAAACAGCACATTGGCAATGATGAATTTATATGTCTAAAAATGAATAGAGTAGATGTT
ACATGAATAGGAAGTGGTGGTATTCAAGATGACCATAGTATCTAGCTCTTCAGCCCTGGCTCCCCACTGC
TCTTCTCCCATCTCAGCACTTCTCCATCTATTTCGTCCAAATAAAAAAATTCACACAGAGTTTCAGGACT
TAACCCCCCACTCATTAACCATCTGTTTTGCTTTACATATTTTTCTGAGGTAATAAAATTTCTCTTTTTC
TAAACACAGCCTGTTTTTCAATCTCCGGGTAGTTGATCAATTGTATGGGAAAATGAATGGCTGAAGGGTA
GAAACAGGTGGGAAAGATGAACAAAAACACGAATCCTCACATTACTAATACGCAAATCACTGAGCAGCAA
GCTGAGCAAATACCCTCAATTCCCATCAGCAACTTTAGAGAAAGGCAAATTCCGTTTGCCTCATTGATCA
TTTAGGTAGACCCTGAACACTGCTTTCATAAAACAAAAACAAAATACCCATCCCCAGTTTAAAAAATTAT
TCATAGATCATCCAGGCCATCTAGGAGGATATGATTTAATCCTGGCTACTTGGTAAATTATTTGCCCAAG
TTAACTCAGCTAGTTAGTGGTAGATGGCTCTGAAGCCAGTTGTTTTTTTTTGTTTTGTTTTTTGCAGACC
TCAAGAGTCATGATGAACTAGCAGATCATAAAGTTTATGCCCTGGGTCTTGACCATTTTTAGAAAAATAA
AACATTAAATGAAAATATCAGAGGGCATTGCAGATAGTAGATCTAAGTATTTTTTCATGAAACTTGTTGT
ACATGTGTGTGTCATACACAGACTATATATATGCAGTACCTGTAAACTGTATTGCCACATAATGTCTATA
TTTTCCTAGAGGTCACAGTCACCAAAGTTGGGAAGTCACCCAACTTCGGGAACTTTGGGAAGTCACCCAA
ACTTACAGTCACCAAAATTGCTCTATTCTACTATGTGACCTCAAAAGTGATTTGAAAGAAGGAACATCTG
AGCTGGGCCCAAACCCTATTGCAATTTTATTGGGGCCAAAGAGAACTCCATGCTCCTGCCAAATCAAGGC
AGTGTCAGCCTCAATAATTTCCCAGATAAAAATAAAAATCTGTGATACAATCAGAATGTGAAAATTCTTA
TTTTGGAAGCAAATGTCATAACCAATGCAAGGGCTATCTCAATATTCATTCATTATGCAGTATTTTGAAC
TGCAGTTGAAATGAATAAGAAGGAAAGGCAAACAACGAAGAGTCCAATTTCTCAATTTAGAAAAAGAGAA
AAAAAAGAAAAGGGAGCACACAGGCACGGTGGCTCAAGCCTGTAATATCAGCACTTTGGCGGATCACTTG
AGGTCAAGGAGTTCGAGAAAAGAGAGCACCTAGAAGTTCAGCGCGGGATAATACTTAAGTAAATTATGAC
ACCATCGTCTGTCATCTTGGGCCCATTCACTAACCCAAAGCTTTCAAAAGGGCTTTCTTAACCCTCACCT
AGAATAGGCTTCCGCAGCCTTAATCCTTAGGGTGGCAGAATATCAGGGACCCTGAGCATTCTTAAAAGAT
GTAGCTCGGGATGGGAAGTTCTTTTAATGACAAAGCAAATGAAGTTTCATTATGTCGAGGAACTTTGAGG
AAGTCACAGAATCCACGATTTAAAAATATATTTCCTATTATACACCCATACACACACACACACACCTACT
TTCTAGAATAAAAACCAAAGCCATATGGGTCTGCTGCTGACTTTTTATATGTTGTAGAGTTATATCAAGT
TATGTCAAGATGTTCAGTCACCTTGAAGAGGCTTTTATCAGAAAGGGGGACGCCTTTCTGATAAAGGTTA
AGGGGTAACCTTAAGCTCTTACCCCTCTGAAGGTAAAATCAAGGTGCGTTCAGATGTTGGCTTGTTGTAA
ATTTCTTTTTTTATTAATAACATACTAAATGTGGATTTGCTTTAATCTTCGAAACTCTTCCCGGTGAAAA
TCTCATTTACAAGAAAACTGGACTGACATGTTTCACTTTCTGTTTCATTTCTATACACAGCTTTATTCCT
AGGACACCAACACTAGATACCTAAACTGAAAGCTTCCGCCGATTTCACCGAAGGTCAGGAAAGTCCAACG
CCCGGCAAACTGGATTTGCTGCCTTGGGCAGAG
